Addgene plasmid #191667: pCAG-NCad-B1
Purpose: ddFP-B1-inserted mouse N-cadherin
Depositing lab: Takeharu Nagai. Publication: Development of intensiometric indicators for visualizing N-cadherin interaction across cells. Kanadome T, Hayashi K, Seto Y, Eiraku M, Nakajima K, Nagai T, Matsuda T. Commun Biol. 2022 Oct 7;5(1):1065. doi: 10.1038/s42003-022-04023-2. PubMed 36207396.
Backbone
  Vector backbone: pCAGGS1
  Backbone size w/o insert (bp): 4837
  Vector type: Mammalian Expression
Growth in bacteria
  Bacterial resistance: Ampicillin, 100 μg/mL
  Growth temperature: 37°C
  Growth strain: DH5alpha
  Copy number: High Copy
Gene/Insert
  Gene/Insert name: N-cadherin (alt name: NCad)
  Species: M. musculus (mouse)
  Insert size (bp): 3614
  Promoter: Chicken β-actin promoter
  Tag / fusion protein: ddFP-B1; HA (C terminal on insert)
  Cloning method: Restriction Enzyme; 5′ cloning site EcoRI (not destroyed); 3′ cloning site NotI (not destroyed)
  Sequencing primers: 5′ CTTCTGGCGTGTGACCGG; 3′ GCTTCATGATGTCCCCAT
Terms and licenses: Academic/Nonprofit Terms; Industry Terms: Not Available to Industry
How to cite: pCAG-NCad-B1 was a gift from Takeharu Nagai (Addgene plasmid # 191667 ; http://n2t.net/addgene:191667 ; RRID:Addgene_191667)
