[The description below was written by a language model from this plasmid's Addgene catalogue record and pLannotate feature annotations shown in this document.]
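Description:
pCAG-NCad-B1 is a mammalian expression plasmid built on the pCAGGS1 backbone that encodes mouse N-cadherin (Cdh2) carrying an inserted ddFP-B1 domain. It is propagated in E. coli as a high-copy plasmid through a ColE1/pUC-type origin and selected with ampicillin via the β-lactamase gene and its promoter. The backbone also retains an SV40 origin of replication, which can support episomal amplification in cells expressing SV40 large T antigen. An SV40 poly(A) signal and remnants of lac regulatory sequence are also present but have no evident role in expression of the insert.

Transcription is driven by the composite CAG arrangement: the human CMV immediate-early enhancer, the chicken β-actin promoter and a chimeric chicken β-actin/rabbit β-globin intron, giving strong, broadly active expression in mammalian cells. The transcript is terminated by the rabbit β-globin polyadenylation signal. The short HBB fragments annotated on either side of the insert are probably residual β-globin exon sequence from the vector rather than part of the intended protein. The insert was cloned between EcoRI and NotI sites, and the record lists an HA tag at its C terminus. The automated annotation labels the whole coding region as Cdh2 and does not separately resolve the ddFP-B1 or HA segments, so the position of the ddFP-B1 insertion within N-cadherin is not stated.

ddFP-B1 is the non-fluorescent partner of a dimerization-dependent fluorescent protein pair, which raises the fluorescence of a complementary ddFP-A copy when the two come together. In line with the associated publication, the construct serves as one half of an intensiometric indicator for visualizing N-cadherin interactions across cells. The sequence record is described as a partial NGS result.
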