Features (pLannotate 1.2.2; 18 found; start..end, strand, type, name):
    130..509     +  enhancer       CMV enhancer: human cytomegalovirus immediate early enhancer
    511..759     +  promoter       chicken β-actin promoter: contains a 21-bp deletion relative to the standard chicken β-actin promoter
    760..1776    +  intron         chimeric intron: chimera between introns from chicken β-actin and rabbit β-globin
   1774..1833    +  CDS            HBB (fragment): HBB_LEPEU - Experimental evidence at protein level: Swiss-Prot protein existence level 1. Involved in oxygen transport from the lung to the various peripheral tissues. From Lepus europaeus (European hare).
   1834..5253    +  CDS            Cdh2: CADH2_MOUSE - Experimental evidence at protein level: Swiss-Prot protein existence level 1. Calcium-dependent cell adhesion protein; preferentially mediates homotypic cell-cell adhesion by dimerization with a CDH2 chain from another cell (PubMed:2762814, PubMed:11433297, PubMed:17988630, PubMed:9655503, PubMed:25253890). Cadherins may thus contribute to the sorting of heterogeneous cell types. Acts as a regulator of neural stem cells quiescence by mediating anchorage of neural stem cells to ependymocytes in the adult subependymal zone: upon cleavage by MMP24, CDH2-mediated anchorage is affecte
   5316..5390    +  CDS            HBB (fragment): HBB_PONPY - Experimental evidence at transcript level: Swiss-Prot protein existence level 2. Involved in oxygen transport from the lung to the various peripheral tissues. From Pongo pygmaeus (Bornean orangutan).
   5461..5516    +  polyA_signal   β-globin poly(A) signal: rabbit β-globin polyadenylation signal (Gil and Proudfoot, 1987)
   5901..5917    -  protein_bind   lac operator: The lac repressor binds to the lac operator to inhibit transcription in E. coli. This inhibition can be relieved by adding lactose or isopropyl-β-D-thiogalactopyranoside (IPTG). lac repressor encoded by lacI
   5925..5955    -  promoter       lac promoter: promoter for the E. coli lac operon
   5970..5991    -  protein_bind   CAP binding site: CAP binding activates transcription in the presence of cAMP. E. coli catabolite activator protein
   6004..6043    -  CDS            lacI (fragment): lac repressor; lacI; The lac repressor binds to the lac operator to inhibit transcription in E. coli. This inhibition can be relieved by adding lactose or isopropyl-β-D-thiogalactopyranoside (IPTG).
   6050..6072    +  promoter       SV40 promoter (fragment): SV40 enhancer and early promoter
   6096..6231    +  rep_origin     SV40 ori: SV40 origin of replication
   6251..6385    +  polyA_signal   SV40 poly(A) signal: SV40 polyadenylation signal
   6387..6441    -  CDS            lacI (fragment): lac repressor; lacI; The lac repressor binds to the lac operator to inhibit transcription in E. coli. This inhibition can be relieved by adding lactose or isopropyl-β-D-thiogalactopyranoside (IPTG).
   6624..7212    -  rep_origin     ori: high-copy-number ColE1/pMB1/pBR322/pUC origin of replication
   7383..8243    -  CDS            AmpR: β-lactamase; bla; confers resistance to ampicillin, carbenicillin, and related antibiotics
   8244..99      -  promoter       AmpR promoter (across the origin): bla
>Addgene plasmid #191667 | pCAG-NCad-B1 | addgene full sequence | sequence record 375164 | Addgene Partial NGS Result
CCTTTTTCAATATTATTGAAGCATTTATCAGGGTTATTGTCTCATGAGCGGATACATATTTGAATGTATT
TAGAAAAATAAACAAATAGGGGTTCCGCGCACATTTCCCCGAAAAGTGCCACCTGGGTCGACATTGATTA
TTGACTAGTTATTAATAGTAATCAATTACGGGGTCATTAGTTCATAGCCCATATATGGAGTTCCGCGTTA
CATAACTTACGGTAAATGGCCCGCCTGGCTGACCGCCCAACGACCCCCGCCCATTGACGTCAATAATGAC
GTATGTTCCCATAGTAACGCCAATAGGGACTTTCCATTGACGTCAATGGGTGGAGTATTTACGGTAAACT
GCCCACTTGGCAGTACATCAAGTGTATCATATGCCAAGTACGCCCCCTATTGACGTCAATGACGGTAAAT
GGCCCGCCTGGCATTATGCCCAGTACATGACCTTATGGGACTTTCCTACTTGGCAGTACATCTACGTATT
AGTCATCGCTATTACCATGGTCGAGGTGAGCCCCACGTTCTGCTTCACTCTCCCCATCTCCCCCCCCTCC
CCACCCCCAATTTTGTATTTATTTATTTTTTAATTATTTTGTGCAGCGATGGGGGCGGGGGGGGGGGGGG
GGGGGGGGGGGCGGGGCGAGGCGGAGAGGTGCGGCGGCAGCCAATCAGAGCGGCGCGCTCCGAAAGTTTC
CTTTTATGGCGAGGCGGCGGCGGCGGCGGCCCTATAAAAAGCGAAGCGCGCGGCGGGCGGGAGTCGCTGC
GCGCTGCCTTCGCCCCGTGCCCCGCTCCGCCGCCGCCTCGCGCCGCCCGCCCCGGCTCTGACTGACCGCG
TTACTCCCACAGGTGAGCGGGCGGGACGGCCCTTCTCCTCCGGGCTGTAATTAGCGCTTGGTTTAATGAC
GGCTTGTTTCTTTTCTGTGGCTGCGTGAAAGCCTTGAGGGGCTCCGGGAGGGCCCTTTGTGCGGGGGGAG
CGGCTCGGGGGGTGCGTGCGTGTGTGTGTGCGTGGGGAGCGCCGCGTGCGGCTCCGCGCTGCCCGGCGGC
TGTGAGCGCTGCGGGCGCGGCGCGGGGCTTTGTGCGCTCCGCAGTGTGCGCGAGGGGAGCGCGGCCGGGG
GCGGTGCCCCGCGGTGCGGGGGGGGCTGCGAGGGGAACAAAGGCTGCGTGCGGGGTGTGTGCGTGGGGGG
GTGAGCAGGGGGTGTGGGCGCGTCGGTCGGGCTGCAACCCCCCCTGCACCCCCCTCCCCGAGTTGCTGAG
CACGGCCCGGCTTCGGGTGCGGGGCTCCGTACGGGGCGTGGCGCGGGGCTCGCCGTGCCGGGCGGGGGGT
GGCGGCAGGTGGGGGTGCCGGGCGGGGCGGGGCCGCCTCGGGCCGGGGAGGGCTCGGGGGAGGGGCGCGG
CGGCCCCCGGAGCGCCGGCGGCTGTCGAGGCGCGGCGAGCCGCAGCCATTGCCTTTTATGGTAATCGTGC
GAGAGGGCGCAGGGACTTCCTTTGTCCCAAATCTGTGCGGAGCCGAAATCTGGGAGGCGCCGCCGCACCC
CCTCTAGCGGGCGCGGGGCGAAGCGGTGCGGCGCCGGCAGGAAGGAAATGGGCGGGGAGGGCCTTCGTGC
GTCGCCGCGCCGCCGTCCCCTTCTCCCTCTCCAGCCTCGGGGCTGTCCGCGGGGGGACGGCTGCCTTCGG
GGGGGACGGGGCAGGGCGGGGTTCGGCTTCTGGCGTGTGACCGGCGGCTCTAGAGCCTCTGCTAACCATG
TTCATGCCTTCTTCTTTTTCCTACAGCTCCTGGGCAACGTGCTGGTTATTGTGCTGTCTCATCATTTTGG
CAAAGAATTCACCATGTGCCGGATAGCGGGAGCGCCGCGGACCCTGCTGCCGCTTCTGGCGGCCTTGCTT
CAGGCGTCTGTGGAGGCTTCTGGTGAAATTGCATTATGCAAGACTGGATTTCCTGAAGATGTTTACAGCG
CAGTCTTACCGAAGGATGTGCACGAAGGACAGCCCCTTCTCAATGTGAAATTCAGCAACTGCAATAGAAA
AAGGAAAGTTCAGTATGAAAGCAGCGAGCCAGCAGATTTCAAGGTGGACGAGGACGGCACGGTGTATGCT
GTGAGAAGCTTCCCTCTCACTGCAGAGCAGGCAAAGTTCCTGATATATGCCCAAGACAAAGAAACCCAGG
AAAAGTGGCAGGTAGCTGTAAACCTGAGCCGGGAGCCAACCCTGACTGAGGAGCCTATGAAGGAACCACA
TGAAATTGAAGAAATAGTATTCCCTAGACAACTTGCCAAGCACAGTGGAGCTCTACAAAGGCAGAAGAGA
GACTGGGTCATCCCGCCAATCAACTTGCCAGAAAACTCCAGAGGACCCTTTCCTCAAGAGCTTGTCAGAA
TCAGGTCTGATAGAGATAAAAACCTTTCCCTGAGATACAGCGTCACTGGGCCAGGAGCTGACCAGCCTCC
AACGGGCATCTTCATTATCAACCCCATCTCAGGACAGCTGTCAGTCACAAAGCCTCTGGATCGAGAGCTG
ATAGCCCGGTTTCACTTGAGAGCACATGCAGTGGACATCAATGGCAATCAAGTGGAGAACCCCATTGACA
TTGTCATCAATGTTATTGACATGAATGATAACAGACCTGAGTTTCTGCACCAGGTTTGGAATGGGTCTGT
TCCAGAGGGATCAAAGCCTGGGACGTATGTGATGACGGTCACTGCCATTGATGCGGATGATCCAAATGCC
CTGAATGGAATGCTGCGGTACAGGATCCTGGGCTCAGCTACAATCAAAGAGTTTATGCGGTTCAAGGTCC
GCATGGAAGGGAGTATGAATGGACATGAGTTCGAGATTGAAGGCGAAGGGGAGGGAAGGCCATACGAAGG
TACACAAACTGCCAAGCTCAAAGTAACCAAAGGTGGACCATTGCCCTTTGCATGGGACATACTCTCTCCA
CAGATCATGTATGGCAGCAAGGCATATGTACGCCACCCTGCCGATATCCCCGATTACAAGAAATTGCCCT
TTCCTGAGGGGTTCAAATGGGAAAGGGTAATGAATTTTGAGGATGGGGGGCTTGTAACCGTTACCCAGGA
CTCTTCTCTGCAAGACGGCACCCTGATATGCAAGGTTAAAATTCGCGGCACTAATTTCCCTCCTGATGGG
CCAGTGATGCAAAAGAAAACAATGGGATGGGAAGCCTCAACAGAGATGCTGTATCCCAAAGACGGGGTAT
TGAAGGGCCATAGCTATCAAGCACTGAAACTTAAGGATGGTGGGCACTACCTGGTCGAGTTTGAGACAAT
ATATATGGCAAAGAAACCAGTACAGCTCCCTGGGGACTATTGTGTCGACACAAAACTCGACATCACATCC
CACAATGAAGACTATACTATTGTGGAGCAATATGGAAGGAGTGAGGGACGGCATCGGCTTGGGATGGACG
AGCGCTATAAGGGCTCAGCTAGCCAGATCCTGTCCCAGGCGCCCAGCACACCTTCACCCAACATGTTTAC
AATCAACAATGAGACTGGGGACATCATCACTGTGGCAGCTGGTCTGGATCGAGAGAAAGTGCAACAGTAT
ACGTTAATAATTCAAGCCACAGACATGGAAGGCAATCCCACTTATGGCCTTTCAAACACAGCCACAGCCG
TCATCACGGTGACAGATGTCAATGACAATCCTCCAGAGTTTACTGCCATGACTTTCTACGGAGAAGTCCC
TGAGAACAGGGTGGACGTCATTGTAGCCAACCTAACTGTCACGGACAAAGATCAGCCCCACACGCCGGCC
TGGAATGCGGCATACAGAATCAGTGGTGGAGACCCTACAGGAAGGTTTGCCATCCTGACAGACCCCAACA
GCAATGATGGGCTAGTCACAGTGGTAAAACCAATTGACTTTGAAACGAATAGGATGTTTGTCCTTACTGT
TGCTGCAGAAAACCAAGTGCCATTAGCTAAAGGCATTCAGCACCCACCTCAGTCGACAGCCACTGTGTCT
GTGACAGTTATTGATGTCAATGAAAATCCTTATTTTGCCCCAAATCCTAAAATCATTCGCCAAGAGGAAG
GCCTCCACGCAGGTACCATGCTGACCACGCTCACTGCTCAGGACCCCGATCGATATATGCAACAGAATAT
CAGATACACAAAATTGTCTGATCCTGCCAACTGGCTGAAAATAGACCCCGTGAATGGGCAGATCACTACT
ATTGCCGTTTTGGACAGAGAATCGCCAAATGTAAAAAACAACATCTATAATGCTACCTTCCTTGCTTCTG
ACAATGGAATCCCGCCTATGAGTGGGACAGGAACACTGCAAATCTATTTACTTGATATCAATGACAACGC
CCCTCAGGTGTTACCTCAAGAGGCGGAGACCTGTGAAACTCCAGAACCCAACTCAATTAACATCACAGCA
CTTGATTATGACATAGACCCAAACGCCGGGCCGTTCGCGTTTGATCTTCCCTTATCTCCAGTGACTATTA
AAAGAAACTGGACCATCAACCGGCTTAATGGTGATTTTGCTCAGCTCAATTTAAAGATAAAATTTTTGGA
AGCTGGTATCTATGAAGTTCCCATCATTATCACAGATTCAGGGAATCCCCCCAAGTCCAACATTTCCATC
CTGCGTGTGAAAGTTTGTCAGTGTGACTCCAATGGAGACTGCACGGACGTGGACAGGATCGTGGGTGCAG
GGCTTGGCACGGGCGCCATCATCGCTATCCTTCTGTGTATCATCATCCTGCTGATCCTTGTTCTCATGTT
TGTGGTATGGATGAAACGGCGGGATAAAGAGCGCCAAGCCAAGCAGCTTTTAATTGACCCAGAAGATGAT
GTAAGAGATAATATATTGAAATATGATGAAGAAGGTGGAGGAGAAGAAGACCAGGACTATGACTTGAGCC
AGCTCCAGCAACCAGATACTGTGGAGCCTGATGCCATCAAGCCCGTGGGAATCAGACGGCTAGACGAGAG
GCCTATCCATGCTGAGCCACAGTACCCAGTCCGATCCGCAGCCCCACACCCTGGGGATATTGGGGACTTC
ATTAATGAGGGCCTTAAAGCTGCTGACAACGACCCCACGGCGCCACCGTATGACTCCCTCTTAGTCTTTG
ACTACGAGGGCAGCGGCTCCACGGCTGGCTCCTTGAGCTCCCTCAACTCCTCCAGTAGCGGTGGGGACCA
GGACTATGACTACCTGAATGACTGGGGACCCCGCTTCAAGAAACTGGCGGACATGTACGGCGGTGGTGAC
GACAAGCTTTACCCATACGACGTCCCAGACTACCGGTAACTCGAGGCGGCCGCTTTTTTCCTTAATTCAC
TCCTCAGGTGCAGGCTGCCTATCAGAAGGTGGTGGCTGGTGTGGCCAATGCCCTGGCTCACAAATACCAC
TGAGATCTTTTTCCCTCTGCCAAAAATTATGGGGACATCATGAAGCCCCTTGAGCATCTGACTTCTGGCT
AATAAAGGAAATTTATTTTCATTGCAATAGTGTGTTGGAATTTTTTGTGTCTCTCACTCGGAAGGACATA
TGGGAGGGCAAATCATTTAAAACATCAGAATGAGTATTTGGTTTAGAGTTTGGCAACATATGCCCATATG
CTGGCTGCCATGAACAAAGGTTGGCTATAAAGAGGTCATCAGTATATGAAACAGCCCCCTGCTGTCCATT
CCTTATTCCATAGAAAAGCCTTGACTTGAGGTTAGATTTTTTTTATATTTTGTTTTGTGTTATTTTTTTC
TTTAACATCCCTAAAATTTTCCTTACATGTTTTACTAGCCAGATTTTTCCTCCTCTCCTGACTACTCCCA
GTCATAGCTGTCCCTCTTCTCTTATGGAGATCCCTCGACCTGCAGCCCAAGCTTGGCGTAATCATGGTCA
TAGCTGTTTCCTGTGTGAAATTGTTATCCGCTCACAATTCCACACAACATACGAGCCGGAAGCATAAAGT
GTAAAGCCTGGGGTGCCTAATGAGTGAGCTAACTCACATTAATTGCGTTGCGCTCACTGCCCGCTTTCCA
GTCGGGAAACCTGTCGTGCCAGCGGATCCGCATCTCAATTAGTCAGCAACCATAGTCCCGCCCCTAACTC
CGCCCATCCCGCCCCTAACTCCGCCCAGTTCCGCCCATTCTCCGCCCCATGGCTGACTAATTTTTTTTAT
TTATGCAGAGGCCGAGGCCGCCTCGGCCTCTGAGCTATTCCAGAAGTAGTGAGGAGGCTTTTTTGGAGGC
CTAGGCTTTTGCAAAAAGCTAACTTGTTTATTGCAGCTTATAATGGTTACAAATAAAGCAATAGCATCAC
AAATTTCACAAATAAAGCATTTTTTTCACTGCATTCTAGTTGTGGTTTGTCCAAACTCATCAATGTATCT
TATCATGTCTGGATCCGCTGCATTAATGAATCGGCCAACGCGCGGGGAGAGGCGGTTTGCGTATTGGGCG
CTCTTCCGCTTCCTCGCTCACTGACTCGCTGCGCTCGGTCGTTCGGCTGCGGCGAGCGGTATCAGCTCAC
TCAAAGGCGGTAATACGGTTATCCACAGAATCAGGGGATAACGCAGGAAAGAACATGTGAGCAAAAGGCC
AGCAAAAGGCCAGGAACCGTAAAAAGGCCGCGTTGCTGGCGTTTTTCCATAGGCTCCGCCCCCCTGACGA
GCATCACAAAAATCGACGCTCAAGTCAGAGGTGGCGAAACCCGACAGGACTATAAAGATACCAGGCGTTT
CCCCCTGGAAGCTCCCTCGTGCGCTCTCCTGTTCCGACCCTGCCGCTTACCGGATACCTGTCCGCCTTTC
TCCCTTCGGGAAGCGTGGCGCTTTCTCATAGCTCACGCTGTAGGTATCTCAGTTCGGTGTAGGTCGTTCG
CTCCAAGCTGGGCTGTGTGCACGAACCCCCCGTTCAGCCCGACCGCTGCGCCTTATCCGGTAACTATCGT
CTTGAGTCCAACCCGGTAAGACACGACTTATCGCCACTGGCAGCAGCCACTGGTAACAGGATTAGCAGAG
CGAGGTATGTAGGCGGTGCTACAGAGTTCTTGAAGTGGTGGCCTAACTACGGCTACACTAGAAGAACAGT
ATTTGGTATCTGCGCTCTGCTGAAGCCAGTTACCTTCGGAAAAAGAGTTGGTAGCTCTTGATCCGGCAAA
CAAACCACCGCTGGTAGCGGTGGTTTTTTTGTTTGCAAGCAGCAGATTACGCGCAGAAAAAAAGGATCTC
AAGAAGATCCTTTGATCTTTTCTACGGGGTCTGACGCTCAGTGGAACGAAAACTCACGTTAAGGGATTTT
GGTCATGAGATTATCAAAAAGGATCTTCACCTAGATCCTTTTAAATTAAAAATGAAGTTTTAAATCAATC
TAAAGTATATATGAGTAAACTTGGTCTGACAGTTACCAATGCTTAATCAGTGAGGCACCTATCTCAGCGA
TCTGTCTATTTCGTTCATCCATAGTTGCCTGACTCCCCGTCGTGTAGATAACTACGATACGGGAGGGCTT
ACCATCTGGCCCCAGTGCTGCAATGATACCGCGAGACCCACGCTCACCGGCTCCAGATTTATCAGCAATA
AACCAGCCAGCCGGAAGGGCCGAGCGCAGAAGTGGTCCTGCAACTTTATCCGCCTCCATCCAGTCTATTA
ATTGTTGCCGGGAAGCTAGAGTAAGTAGTTCGCCAGTTAATAGTTTGCGCAACGTTGTTGCCATTGCTAC
AGGCATCGTGGTGTCACGCTCGTCGTTTGGTATGGCTTCATTCAGCTCCGGTTCCCAACGATCAAGGCGA
GTTACATGATCCCCCATGTTGTGCAAAAAAGCGGTTAGCTCCTTCGGTCCTCCGATCGTTGTCAGAAGTA
AGTTGGCCGCAGTGTTATCACTCATGGTTATGGCAGCACTGCATAATTCTCTTACTGTCATGCCATCCGT
AAGATGCTTTTCTGTGACTGGTGAGTACTCAACCAAGTCATTCTGAGAATAGTGTATGCGGCGACCGAGT
TGCTCTTGCCCGGCGTCAATACGGGATAATACCGCGCCACATAGCAGAACTTTAAAAGTGCTCATCATTG
GAAAACGTTCTTCGGGGCGAAAACTCTCAAGGATCTTACCGCTGTTGAGATCCAGTTCGATGTAACCCAC
TCGTGCACCCAACTGATCTTCAGCATCTTTTACTTTCACCAGCGTTTCTGGGTGAGCAAAAACAGGAAGG
CAAAATGCCGCAAAAAAGGGAATAAGGGCGACACGGAAATGTTGAATACTCATACTCTT
